>Addgene plasmid #75880 | CKMT1A gRNA (BRDN0001149109) | addgene full sequence | sequence record 184748 | Addgene Assembled Sequence
CCCGGGTGCAAAGATGGATAAAGTTTTAAACAGAGAGGAATCTTTGCAGCTAATGGACCTTCTAGGTCTT
GAAAGGAGTGGGAATTGGCTCCGGTGCCCGTCAGTGGGCAGAGCGCACATCGCCCACAGTCCCCGAGAAG
TTGGGGGGAGGGGTCGGCAATTGATCCGGTGCCTAGAGAAGGTGGCGCGGGGTAAACTGGGAAAGTGATG
TCGTGTACTGGCTCCGCCTTTTTCCCGAGGGTGGGGGAGAACCGTATATAAGTGCAGTAGTCGCCGTGAA
CGTTCTTTTTCGCAACGGGTTTGCCGCCAGAACACAGGTAAGTGCCGTGTGTGGTTCCCGCGGGCCTGGC
CTCTTTACGGGTTATGGCCCTTGCGTGCCTTGAATTACTTCCACCTGGCTGCAGTACGTGATTCTTGATC
CCGAGCTTCGGGTTGGAAGTGGGTGGGAGAGTTCGAGGCCTTGCGCTTAAGGAGCCCCTTCGCCTCGTGC
TTGAGTTGAGGCCTGGCCTGGGCGCTGGGGCCGCCGCGTGCGAATCTGGTGGCACCTTCGCGCCTGTCTC
GCTGCTTTCGATAAGTCTCTAGCCATTTAAAATTTTTGATGACCTGCTGCGACGCTTTTTTTCTGGCAAG
ATAGTCTTGTAAATGCGGGCCAAGATCTGCACACTGGTATTTCGGTTTTTGGGGCCGCGGGCGGCGACGG
GGCCCGTGCGTCCCAGCGCACATGTTCGGCGAGGCGGGGCCTGCGAGCGCGGCCACCGAGAATCGGACGG
GGGTAGTCTCAAGCTGGCCGGCCTGCTCTGGTGCCTGGCCTCGCGCCGCCGTGTATCGCCCCGCCCTGGG
CGGCAAGGCTGGCCCGGTCGGCACCAGTTGCGTGAGCGGAAAGATGGCCGCTTCCCGGCCCTGCTGCAGG
GAGCTCAAAATGGAGGACGCGGCGCTCGGGAGAGCGGGCGGGTGAGTCACCCACACAAAGGAAAAGGGCC
TTTCCGTCCTCAGCCGTCGCTTCATGTGACTCCACGGAGTACCGGGCGCCGTCCAGGCACCTCGATTAGT
TCTCGAGCTTTTGGAGTACGTCGTCTTTAGGTTGGGGGGAGGGGTTTTATGCGATGGAGTTTCCCCACAC
TGAGTGGGTGGAGACTGAAGTTAGGCCAGCTTGGCACTTGATGTAATTCTCCTTGGAATTTGCCCTTTTT
GAGTTTGGATCTTGGTTCATTCTCAAGCCTCAGACAGTGGTTCAAAGTTTTTTTCTTCCATTTCAGGTGT
CGTGACGTACGGCCACCATGACCGAGTACAAGCCCACGGTGCGCCTCGCCACCCGCGACGACGTCCCCAG
GGCCGTACGCACCCTCGCCGCCGCGTTCGCCGACTACCCCGCCACGCGCCACACCGTCGATCCGGACCGC
CACATCGAGCGGGTCACCGAGCTGCAAGAACTCTTCCTCACGCGCGTCGGGCTCGACATCGGCAAGGTGT
GGGTCGCGGACGACGGCGCCGCCGTGGCGGTCTGGACCACGCCGGAGAGCGTCGAAGCGGGGGCGGTGTT
CGCCGAGATCGGCCCGCGCATGGCCGAGTTGAGCGGTTCCCGGCTGGCCGCGCAGCAACAGATGGAAGGC
CTCCTGGCGCCGCACCGGCCCAAGGAGCCCGCGTGGTTCCTGGCCACCGTCGGAGTCTCGCCCGACCACC
AGGGCAAGGGTCTGGGCAGCGCCGTCGTGCTCCCCGGAGTGGAGGCGGCCGAGCGCGCCGGGGTGCCCGC
CTTCCTGGAGACCTCCGCGCCCCGCAACCTCCCCTTCTACGAGCGGCTCGGCTTCACCGTCACCGCCGAC
GTCGAGGTGCCCGAAGGACCGCGCACCTGGTGCATGACCCGCAAGCCCGGTGCCTGAACGCGTTAAGTCG
ACAATCAACCTCTGGATTACAAAATTTGTGAAAGATTGACTGGTATTCTTAACTATGTTGCTCCTTTTAC
GCTATGTGGATACGCTGCTTTAATGCCTTTGTATCATGCTATTGCTTCCCGTATGGCTTTCATTTTCTCC
TCCTTGTATAAATCCTGGTTGCTGTCTCTTTATGAGGAGTTGTGGCCCGTTGTCAGGCAACGTGGCGTGG
TGTGCACTGTGTTTGCTGACGCAACCCCCACTGGTTGGGGCATTGCCACCACCTGTCAGCTCCTTTCCGG
GACTTTCGCTTTCCCCCTCCCTATTGCCACGGCGGAACTCATCGCCGCCTGCCTTGCCCGCTGCTGGACA
GGGGCTCGGCTGTTGGGCACTGACAATTCCGTGGTGTTGTCGGGGAAATCATCGTCCTTTCCTTGGCTGC
TCGCCTGTGTTGCCACCTGGATTCTGCGCGGGACGTCCTTCTGCTACGTCCCTTCGGCCCTCAATCCAGC
GGACCTTCCTTCCCGCGGCCTGCTGCCGGCTCTGCGGCCTCTTCCGCGTCTTCGCCTTCGCCCTCAGACG
AGTCGGATCTCCCTTTGGGCCGCCTCCCCGCGTCGACTTTAAGACCAATGACTTACAAGGCAGCTGTAGA
TCTTAGCCACTTTTTAAAAGAAAAGGGGGGACTGGAAGGGCTAATTCACTCCCAACGAAGACAAGATCTG
CTTTTTGCTTGTACTGGGTCTCTCTGGTTAGACCAGATCTGAGCCTGGGAGCTCTCTGGCTAACTAGGGA
ACCCACTGCTTAAGCCTCAATAAAGCTTGCCTTGAGTGCTTCAAGTAGTGTGTGCCCGTCTGTTGTGTGA
CTCTGGTAACTAGAGATCCCTCAGACCCTTTTAGTCAGTGTGGAAAATCTCTAGCAGTACGTATAGTAGT
TCATGTCATCTTATTATTCAGTATTTATAACTTGCAAAGAAATGAATATCAGAGAGTGAGAGGAACTTGT
TTATTGCAGCTTATAATGGTTACAAATAAAGCAATAGCATCACAAATTTCACAAATAAAGCATTTTTTTC
ACTGCATTCTAGTTGTGGTTTGTCCAAACTCATCAATGTATCTTATCATGTCTGGCTCTAGCTATCCCGC
CCCTAACTCCGCCCATCCCGCCCCTAACTCCGCCCAGTTCCGCCCATTCTCCGCCCCATGGCTGACTAAT
TTTTTTTATTTATGCAGAGGCCGAGGCCGCCTCGGCCTCTGAGCTATTCCAGAAGTAGTGAGGAGGCTTT
TTTGGAGGCCTAGGGACGTACCCAATTCGCCCTATAGTGAGTCGTATTACGCGCGCTCACTGGCCGTCGT
TTTACAACGTCGTGACTGGGAAAACCCTGGCGTTACCCAACTTAATCGCCTTGCAGCACATCCCCCTTTC
GCCAGCTGGCGTAATAGCGAAGAGGCCCGCACCGATCGCCCTTCCCAACAGTTGCGCAGCCTGAATGGCG
AATGGG
[124 nt withheld, positions 3367-3490]
C
[91 nt withheld, positions 3492-3582]
A
[49 nt withheld, positions 3584-3632]
CCTTTGACGTTGGAGTCCACGTTCTTT
[37 nt withheld, positions 3660-3696]
ACCCTATCTCGGTCTATTCTTTTGATTTATAAGGGATTTTGCCGATTTCGGCCTATTGGTTAAAAAATGA
GCTGATTTAACAAAAATTTAACGCGAATTTTAACAAAATATTAACGCTTACAATTTAGGTGGCACTTTTC
GGGGAAATGTGCGCGGAACCCCTATTTGTTTATTTTTCTAAATACATTCAAATATGTATCCGCTCATGAG
ACAATAACCCTGATAAATGCTTCAATAATATTGAAAAAGGAAGAGTATGAGTATTCAACATTTCCGTGTC
GCCCTTATTCCCTTTTTTGCGGCATTTTGCCTTCCTGTTTTTGCTCACCCAGAAACGCTGGTGAAAGTAA
AAGATGCTGAAGATCAGTTGGGTGCACGAGTGGGTTACATCGAACTGGATCTCAACAGCGGTAAGATCCT
TGAGAGTTTTCGCCCCGAAGAACGTTTTCCAATGATGAGCACTTTTAAAGTTCTGCTATGTGGCGCGGTA
TTATCCCGTATTGACGCCGGGCAAGAGCAACTCGGTCGCCGCATACACTATTCTCAGAATGACTTGGTTG
AGTACTCACCAGTCACAGAAAAGCATCTTACGGATGGCATGACAGTAAGAGAATTATGCAGTGCTGCCAT
AACCATGAGTGATAACACTGCGGCCAACTTACTTCTGACAACGATCGGAGGACCGAAGGAGCTAACCGCT
TTTTTGCACAACATGGGGGATCATGTAACTCGCCTTGATCGTTGGGAACCGGAGCTGAATGAAGCCATAC
CAAACGACGAGCGTGACACCACGATGCCTGTAGCAATGGCAACAACGTTGCGCAAACTATTAACTGGCGA
ACTACTTACTCTAGCTTCCCGGCAACAATTAATAGACTGGATGGAGGCGGATAAAGTTGCAGGACCACTT
CTGCGCTCGGCCCTTCCGGCTGGCTGGTTTATTGCTGATAAATCTGGAGCCGGTGAGCGTGGGTCTCGCG
GTATCATTGCAGCACTGGGGCCAGATGGTAAGCCCTCCCGTATCGTAGTTATCTACACGACGGGGAGTCA
GGCAACTATGGATGAACGAAATAGACAGATCGCTGAGATAGGTGCCTCACTGATTAAGCATTGGTAACTG
TCAGACCAAGTTTACTCATATATACTTTAGATTGATTTAAAACTTCATTTTTAATTTAAAAGGATCTAGG
TGAAGATCCTTTTTGATAATCTCATGACCAAAATCCCTTAACGTGAGTTTTCGTTCCACTGAGCGTCAGA
CCCCGTAGAAAAGATCAAAGGATCTTCTTGAGATCCTTTTTTTCTGCGCGTAATCTGCTGCTTGCAAACA
AAAAAACCACCGCTACCAGCGGTGGTTTGTTTGCCGGATCAAGAGCTACCAACTCTTTTTCCGAAGGTAA
CTGGCTTCAGCAGAGCGCAGATACCAAATACTGTTCTTCTAGTGTAGCCGTAGTTAGGCCACCACTTCAA
GAACTCTGTAGCACCGCCTACATACCTCGCTCTGCTAATCCTGTTACCAGTGGCTGCTGCCAGTGGCGAT
AAGTCGTGTCTTACCGGGTTGGACTCAAGACGATAGTTACCGGATAAGGCGCAGCGGTCGGGCTGAACGG
GGGGTTCGTGCACACAGCCCAGCTTGGAGCGAACGACCTACACCGAACTGAGATACCTACAGCGTGAGCT
ATGAGAAAGCGCCACGCTTCCCGAAGGGAGAAAGGCGGACAGGTATCCGGTAAGCGGCAGGGTCGGAACA
GGAGAGCGCACGAGGGAGCTTCCAGGGGGAAACGCCTGGTATCTTTATAGTCCTGTCGGGTTTCGCCACC
TCTGACTTGAGCGTCGATTTTTGTGATGCTCGTCAGGGGGGCGGAGCCTATGGAAAAACGCCAGCAACGC
GGCCTTTTTACGGTTCCTGGCCTTTTGCTGGCCTTTTGCTCACATGTTCTTTCCTGCGTTATCCCCTGAT
TCTGTGGATAACCGTATTACCGCCTTTGAGTGAGCTGATACCGCTCGCCGCAGCCGAACGACCGAGCGCA
GCGAGTCAGTGAGCGAGGAAGCGGAAGAGCGCCCAATACGCAAACCGCCTCTCCCCGCGCGTTGGCCGAT
TCATTAATGCAGCTGGCACGACAGGTTTCCCGACTGGAAAGCGGGCAGTGAGCGCAACGCAATTAATGTG
AGTTAGCTCACTCATTAGGCACCCCAGGCTTTACACTTTATGCTTCCGGCTCGTATGTTGTGTGGAATTG
TGAGCGGATAACAATTTCACACAGGAAACAGCTATGACCATGATTACGCCAAGCGCGCAATTAACCCTCA
CTAAAGGGAACAAAAGCTGGAGCTGCAAGCTTAATGTAGTCTTATGCAATACTCTTGTAGTCTTGCAACA
TGGTAACGATGAGTTAGCAACATGCCTTACAAGGAGAGAAAAAGCACCGTGCATGCCGATTGGTGGAAGT
AAGGTGGTACGATCGTGCCTTATTAGGAAGGCAACAGACGGGTCTGACATGGATTGGACGAACCACTGAA
TTGCCGCATTGCAGAGATATTGTATTTAAGTGCCTAGCTCGATACATAAACGGGTCTCTCTGGTTAGACC
AGATCTGAGCCTGGGAGCTCTCTGGCTAACTAGGGAACCCACTGCTTAAGCCTCAATAAAGCTTGCCTTG
AGTGCTTCAAGTAGTGTGTGCCCGTCTGTTGTGTGACTCTGGTAACTAGAGATCCCTCAGACCCTTTTAG
TCAGTGTGGAAAATCTCTAGCAGTGGCGCCCGAACAGGGACTTGAAAGCGAAAGGGAAACCAGAGGAGCT
CTCTCGACGCAGGACTCGGCTTGCTGAAGCGCGCACGGCAAGAGGCGAGGGGCGGCGACTGGTGAGTACG
CCAAAAATTTTGACTAGCGGAGGCTAGAAGGAGAGAGATGGGTGCGAGAGCGTCAGTATTAAGCGGGGGA
GAATTAGATCGCGATGGGAAAAAATTCGGTTAAGGCCAGGGGGAAAGAAAAAATATAAATTAAAACATAT
AGTATGGGCAAGCAGGGAGCTAGAACGATTCGCAGTTAATCCTGGCCTGTTAGAAACATCAGAAGGCTGT
AGACAAATACTGGGACAGCTACAACCATCCCTTCAGACAGGATCAGAAGAACTTAGATCATTATATAATA
CAGTAGCAACCCTCTATTGTGTGCATCAAAGGATAGAGATAAAAGACACCAAGGAAGCTTTAGACAAGAT
AGAGGAAGAGCAAAACAAAAGTAAGACCACCGCACAGCAAGCGGCCGCTGATCTTCAGACCTGGAGGAGG
AGATATGAGGGACAATTGGAGAAGTGAATTATATAAATATAAAGTAGTAAAAATTGAACCATTAGGAGTA
GCACCCACCAAGGCAAAGAGAAGAGTGGTGCAGAGAGAAAAAAGAGCAGTGGGAATAGGAGCTTTGTTCC
TTGGGTTCTTGGGAGCAGCAGGAAGCACTATGGGCGCAGCGTCAATGACGCTGACGGTACAGGCCAGACA
ATTATTGTCTGGTATAGTGCAGCAGCAGAACAATTTGCTGAGGGCTATTGAGGCGCAACAGCATCTGTTG
CAACTCACAGTCTGGGGCATCAAGCAGCTCCAGGCAAGAATCCTGGCTGTGGAAAGATACCTAAAGGATC
AACAGCTCCTGGGGATTTGGGGTTGCTCTGGAAAACTCATTTGCACCACTGCTGTGCCTTGGAATGCTAG
TTGGAGTAATAAATCTCTGGAACAGATTTGGAATCACACGACCTGGATGGAGTGGGACAGAGAAATTAAC
AATTACACAAGCTTAATACACTCCTTAATTGAAGAATCGCAAAACCAGCAAGAAAAGAATGAACAAGAAT
TATTGGAATTAGATAAATGGGCAAGTTTGTGGAATTGGTTTAACATAACAAATTGGCTGTGGTATATAAA
ATTATTCATAATGATAGTAGGAGGCTTGGTAGGTTTAAGAATAGTTTTTGCTGTACTTTCTATAGTGAAT
AGAGTTAGGCAGGGATATTCACCATTATCGTTTCAGACCCACCTCCCAACCCCGAGGGGACCCAGAGAGG
GCCTATTTCCCATGATTCCTTCATATTTGCATATACGATACAAGGCTGTTAGAGAGATAATTAGAATTAA
TTTGACTGTAAACACAAAGATATTAGTACAAAATACGTGACGTAGAAAGTAATAATTTCTTGGGTAGTTT
GCAGTTTTAAAATTATGTTTTAAAATGGACTATCATATGCTTACCGTAACTTGAAAGTATTTCGATTTCT
TGGCTTTATATATCTTGTGGAAAGGACGAAACACCGTACGAGCTGCCAGTGAACGAGTTTTAGAGCTAGA
AATAGCAAGTTAAAATAAGGCTAGTCCGTTATCAACTTGAAAAAGTGGCACCGAGTCGGTGCTTTTTTAA
GCTTGGCGTAACTAGATCTTGAGACAAATGGCAGTATTCATCCACAATTTTAAAAGAAAAGGGGGGATTG
GGGGGTACAGTGCAGGGGAAAGAATAGTAGACATAATAGCAACAGACATACAAACTAAAGAATTACAAAA
ACAAATTACAAAAATTCAAAATTTTCGGGTTTATTACAGGGACAGCAGAGATCCACTTTGGCGCCGGCTC
GAGGGGG
Features (pLannotate 1.2.2; 29 found; start..end, strand, type, name):
     14..80      +  CDS            small t antigen (fragment): SV40 (simian virus 40) small t antigen
    106..317     +  promoter       EF-1α core promoter: core promoter for human elongation factor EF-1α
    318..1256    +  intron         EF-1α intron A: intron upstream of the start codon of human EF-1α
   1278..1877    +  CDS            PuroR (fragment): puromycin N-acetyltransferase; pac from Streptomyces; confers resistance to puromycin
   1893..2481    +  misc_feature   WPRE: woodchuck hepatitis virus posttranscriptional regulatory element
   2532..2551    +  misc_feature   cPPT/CTS (fragment): central polypurine tract and central termination sequence of HIV-1
   2553..2786    +  LTR            3' LTR (ΔU3): self-inactivating 3' long terminal repeat (LTR) from HIV-1
   2864..2985    +  polyA_signal   SV40 poly(A) signal: SV40 polyadenylation signal
   3025..3160    +  rep_origin     SV40 ori: SV40 origin of replication
   3181..3199    -  promoter       T7 promoter: promoter for bacteriophage T7 RNA polymerase
   3207..3362    +  CDS            lacZα (fragment): LacZα fragment of β-galactosidase; lacZ fragment
   3367..3795    +  rep_origin     f1 ori (sequence partly withheld): f1 bacteriophage origin of replication; arrow indicates direction of (+) strand synthesis
   3848..3952    +  promoter       AmpR promoter: bla
   3953..4813    +  CDS            AmpR: β-lactamase; bla; confers resistance to ampicillin, carbenicillin, and related antibiotics
   4984..5572    +  rep_origin     ori: high-copy-number ColE1/pMB1/pBR322/pUC origin of replication
   5755..5847    +  CDS            lacI (fragment): lac repressor; lacI; The lac repressor binds to the lac operator to inhibit transcription in E. coli. This inhibition can be relieved by adding lactose or isopropyl-β-D-thiogalactopyranoside (IPTG).
   5860..5881    +  protein_bind   CAP binding site: CAP binding activates transcription in the presence of cAMP. E. coli catabolite activator protein
   5896..5926    +  promoter       lac promoter: promoter for the E. coli lac operon
   5934..5950    +  protein_bind   lac operator: The lac repressor binds to the lac operator to inhibit transcription in E. coli. This inhibition can be relieved by adding lactose or isopropyl-β-D-thiogalactopyranoside (IPTG). lac repressor encoded by lacI
   5995..6013    +  promoter       T3 promoter: promoter for bacteriophage T3 RNA polymerase
   6041..6267    +  promoter       RSV promoter: Rous sarcoma virus enhancer/promoter
   6268..6448    +  LTR            5' LTR (truncated): truncated 5' long terminal repeat (LTR) from HIV-1
   6495..6620    +  misc_feature   HIV-1 Ψ: packaging signal of human immunodeficiency virus type 1
   6604..6967    +  CDS            HIV-1 gag (fragment): gag protein from human immunodeficiency virus 1; gag
   7113..7346    +  misc_feature   RRE: The Rev response element (RRE) of HIV-1 allows for Rev-dependent mRNA export from the nucleus to the cytoplasm.
   7723..7749    +  CDS            Rev (fragment): human immunodeficiency virus 1 (HIV-1) Rev protein; rev; enhances nuclear export of unspliced and incompletely spliced viral mRNAs
   7753..7993    +  promoter       U6 promoter: RNA polymerase III promoter for human U6 snRNA
   8023..8098    +  misc_RNA       gRNA scaffold: guide RNA scaffold for the Streptococcus pyogenes CRISPR/Cas9 system
   8154..8271    +  misc_feature   cPPT/CTS: central polypurine tract and central termination sequence of HIV-1
