[The description below was written by a language model from this plasmid's Addgene catalogue record and pLannotate feature annotations shown in this document.]
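Description:
CKMT1A gRNA (BRDN0001149109) is a third-generation lentiviral single-guide RNA plasmid built on the lentiGuide-Puro backbone, designed to direct Streptococcus pyogenes Cas9 to the human mitochondrial creatine kinase gene CKMT1A. According to the depositor's notes, the guide was designed against reference transcripts for both CKMT1A and its near-identical paralogue CKMT1B, so both loci are expected targets. The 8.3 kb plasmid is maintained in E. coli at high copy through a ColE1/pUC-type origin with ampicillin selection (AmpR). It also carries an f1 origin, an SV40 origin and leftover lac and T7/T3 cloning-vector elements that play no role in its function.

The viral cassette begins with an RSV promoter fused to a truncated HIV-1 5' LTR, which makes genomic RNA production in packaging cells Tat-independent. This is followed by the Ψ packaging signal with a gag fragment and the RRE for Rev-dependent nuclear export. A human U6 RNA polymerase III promoter then drives the 20-nt spacer fused to the SpCas9 gRNA scaffold, with a cPPT/CTS element just downstream of this unit. Next, an EF-1α core promoter with its intron A expresses puromycin N-acetyltransferase for selection of transduced mammalian cells. A WPRE enhances transcript expression, and the self-inactivating ΔU3 3' LTR disables LTR promoter activity after integration.

The plasmid does not encode Cas9, so it must be paired with a separate Cas9 vector such as lentiCas9-Blast or used in cells that already express Cas9. It is one clone from a human kinome gRNA collection and is used for CRISPR knockout of CKMT1A/CKMT1B in human cells.
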