Addgene plasmid #75880: CKMT1A gRNA (BRDN0001149109)
Purpose: 3rd generation lentiviral gRNA plasmid targeting human CKMT1A
Depositing lab: John Doench & David Root. Depositing organization: Broad Institute. Publication: Optimized sgRNA design to maximize activity and minimize off-target effects of CRISPR-Cas9. Doench JG, Fusi N, Sullender M, Hegde M, Vaimberg EW, Donovan KF, Smith I, Tothova Z, Wilen C, Orchard R, Virgin HW, Listgarten J, Root DE. Nat Biotechnol. 2016 Jan 18. doi: 10.1038/nbt.3437. PubMed 26780180.
Backbone
  Vector backbone: lentiGuide-Puro
  Backbone manufacturer: Zhang Lab (Addgene plasmid # 52963)
  Vector type: Mammalian Expression, Lentiviral, CRISPR
  Selectable markers: Puromycin
Growth in bacteria
  Bacterial resistance: Ampicillin, 100 μg/mL
  Growth temperature: 37°C
  Growth strain: DH5alpha
  Copy number: High Copy
Gene/Insert
  Gene/Insert name: CKMT1A,CKMT1B (alt names: CKMT1A; NM_001015001.1)
  gRNA/shRNA sequence: TACGAGCTGCCAGTGAACGA
  Species: H. sapiens (human)
  Entrez Gene: CKMT1A (a.k.a. CKMT1, UMTCK, CKMT1B, FLJ50967)
  Promoter: hU6
  Cloning method: Unknown
  Sequencing primers: 5′ U6-F; 3′ pS2-R
Terms and licenses: Academic/Nonprofit Terms; Industry Terms: Not Available to Industry
Depositor comments: The gRNA was designed to target the following Genbank reference sequence(s): NM_001015001.1,NM_020990.3. Note that this plasmid does NOT contain Cas9. It should be used in conjunction with lentiCas9-Blast (Addgene #52962) or otherwise with cell lines already expressing Cas9. Browse the full kinome gRNA library at http://www.addgene.org/pooled-library/broadgpp-human-kinome/ or visit http://www.broadinstitute.org/rnai/public/ for detailed protocols and information.
How to cite: CKMT1A gRNA (BRDN0001149109) was a gift from John Doench & David Root (Addgene plasmid # 75880 ; http://n2t.net/addgene:75880 ; RRID:Addgene_75880)
