>Addgene plasmid #75880 | CKMT1A gRNA (BRDN0001149109) | depositor partial sequence | sequence record 143340 | Target Sequence
TACGAGCTGCCAGTGAACGA
