>Addgene plasmid #75880 | CKMT1A gRNA (BRDN0001149109) | addgene partial sequence | sequence record 184747 | hU6-F
TAGAAAGTAATAATTTCTTGGGTAGTTTGCAGTTTTAAAATTATGTTTTAAAATGGACTATCATATGCTT
ACCGTAACTTGAAAGTATTTCGATTTCTTGGCTTTATATATCTTGTGGAAAGGACGAAACACCGTACGAG
CTGCCAGTGAACGAGTTTTAGAGCTAGAAATAGCAAGTTAAAATAAGGCTAGTCCGTTATCAACTTGAAA
AAGTGGCACCGAGTCGGTGCTTTTTTAAGCTTGGCGTAACTAGATCTTGAGACAAATGGCAGTATTCATC
CACAATTTTAAAAGAAAAGGGGGGATTGGGGGGTACAGTGCAGGGGAAAGAATAGTAGACATAATAGCAA
CAGACATACAAACTAAAGAATTACAAAAACAAATTACAAAAATTCAAAATTTTCGGGTTTATTACAGGGA
CAGCAGAGATCCACTTTGGCGCCGGCTCGAGGGGGCCCGGGTGCAAAGATGGATAAAGTTTTAAACAGAG
AGGAATCTTTGCAGCTAATGGACCTTCTAGGTCTTGAAAGGAGTGGGAATTGGCTCCGGTGCCCGTCAGT
GGGCAGAGCG
